>Addgene plasmid #14567 | pMX GFP Rac G12V | addgene full sequence | sequence record 182773 | Addgene Assembled NGS Result
CCCGAAAAGTGCCACCTGCATAATGAAAGACCCCACCTGTAGGTTTGGCAAGCTAGCTTAAGTAACGCCA
TTTTGCAAGGCATGGAAAAATACATAACTGAGAATAGAAAAGTTCAGATCAAGGTCAGGAACAGATGGAA
CAGCTGAATATGGGCCAAACAGGATATCTGTGGTAAGCAGTTCCTGCCCCGGCTCAGGGCCAAGAACAGA
TGGAACAGCTGAATATGGGCCAAACAGGATATCTGTGGTAAGCAGTTCCTGCCCCGGCTCAGGGCCAAGA
ACAGATGGTCCCCAGATGCGGTCCAGCCCTCAGCAGTTTCTAGAGAACCATCAGATGTTTCCAGGGTGCC
CCAAGGACCTGAAATGACCCTGTGCCTTATTTGAACTAACCAATCAGTTCGCTTCTCGCTTCTGTTCGCG
CGCTTCTGCTCCCCGAGCTCAATAAAAGAGCCCACAACCCCTCACTCGGCGCGCCAGTCCTCCGATTGAC
TGAGTCGCCCGGGTACCCGTGTATCCAATAAACCCTCTTGCAGTTGCATCCGACTTGTGGTCTCGCTGTT
CCTTGGGAGGGTCTCCTCTGAGTGATTGACTACCCGTCAGCGGGGGTCTTTCATTTGGGGGCTCGTCCGG
GATCGGGAGACCCCTGCCCAGGGACCACCGACCCACCACCGGGAGGTAAGCTGGCCAGCAACTTATCTGT
GTCTGTCCGATTGTCTAGTGTCTATGACTGATTTTATGCGCCTGCGTCGGTACTAGTTAGCTAACTAGCT
CTGTATCTGGCGGACCCGTGGTGGAACTGACGAGTTCGGAACACCCGGCCGCAACCCTGGGAGACGTCCC
AGGGACTTCGGGGGCCGTTTTTGTGGCCCGACCTGAGTCCAAAAATCCCGATCGTTTTGGACTCTTTGGT
GCACCCCCCTAATAGGAGGGATATGTGGTTCTGGTAGGAGACGAGAACCTAAAACAGTTCCCGCCTCCGT
CTGAATTTTTGCTTTCGGTTTGGGACCGAAGCCGCGCCGCGCGTCTTGTCTGCTGCAGCATCGTTCTGTG
TTGTCTCTGTCTGACTGTGTTTCTGTATTTGTCTGAAAATTAGGGCCAGACTGTTACCACTCCCTTAAGT
TTGACCTTAGGTCACTGGAAAGATGTCGAGCGGATCGCTCACAACCAGTCGGTAGATGTCAAGAAGAGAC
GTTGGGTTACCTTCTGCTCTGCAGAATGGCCAACCTTTAACGTCGGATGGCCGCGAGACGGCACCTTTAA
CCGAGACCTCATCACCCAGGTTAAGATCAAGGTCTTTTCACCTGGCCCGCATGGACACCCAGACCAGGTC
CCCTACATCGTGACCTGGGAAGCCTTGGCTTTTGACCCCCCTCCCTGGGTCAAGCCCTTTGTACACCCTA
AGCCTCCGCCTCCTCTTCCTCCATCCGCCCCGTCTCTCCCCCTTGAACCTCCTCGTTCGACCCCGCCTCG
ATCCTCCCTTTATCCAGCCCTCACTCCTTCTCTAGGCGCCCCCATATGGCCATATGAGATCTTATATGGG
GCACCCCCGCCCCTTGTAAACTTCCCTGACCCTGACATGACAAGAGTTACTAACAGCCCCTCTCTCCAAG
CTCACTTACAGGCTCTCTACTTAGTCCAGCACGAAGTCTGGAGACCTCTGGCGGCAGCCTACCAAGAACA
ACTGGACCGACCGGTGGTACCTCACCCTTACCGAGTCGGCGACACAGTGTGGGTCCGCCGACACCAGACT
AAGAACCTAGAACCTCGCTGGAAAGGACCTTACACAGTCCTGCTGACCACCCCCACCGCCCTCAAAGTAG
ACGGCATCGCAGCTTGGATACACGCCGCCCACGTGAAGGCTGCCGACCCCGGGGGTGGACCATCCTCTAG
ACTGCCGGATCTAGCTAGTTAATTAAGGATCCCAGTGTGGTGGTACGGGAATTGTGAGCCACCATGGTGA
GCAAGGGCGAGGAGCTGTTCACCGGGGTGGTGCCCATCCTGGTCGAGCTGGACGGCGACGTAAACGGCCA
CAAGTTCAGCGTGTCTGGCGAGGGCGAGGGCGATGCCACCTACGGCAAGCTGACCCTGAAGTTCATCTGC
ACCACCGGCAAGCTGCCCGTGCCCTGGCCCACCCTCGTGACCACCCTGACCTACGGCGTGCAGTGCTTCA
GCCGCTACCCCGACCACATGAAGCAGCACGACTTCTTCAAGTCCGCCATGCCCGAAGGCTACGTCCAGGA
GCGCACCATCTTCTTCAAGGACGACGGCAACTACAAGACCCGCGCCGAGGTGAAGTTCGAGGGCGACACC
CTGGTGAACCGCATCGAGCTGAAGGGCATCGACTTCAAGGAGGACGGCAACATCCTGGGGCACAAGCTGG
AGTACAACTACAACAGCCACAACGTCTATATCATGGCCGACAAGCAGAAGAACGGCATCAAGGCGAACTT
CAAGATCCGCCACAACATCGAGGACGGCAGCGTGCAGCTCGCCGACCACTACCAGCAGAACACCCCCATC
GGCGACGGCCCCGTGCTGCTGCCCGACAACCACTACCTGAGCACCCAGTCCGCCCTGAGCAAAGACCCCA
ACGAGAAGCGCGATCACATGGTCCTGCTGGAGTTCGTGACCGCCGCCGGGATCACTCTCGGCATGGACGA
GCTGTACAAGGAATTCATGCAGGCCATCAAGTGTGTGGTGGTGGGAGACGTAGCTGTAGGTAAAACTTGC
CTACTGATCAGTTACACAACCAATGCATTTCCTGGAGAATATATCCCTACTGTCTTTGACAATTATTCTG
CCAATGTTATGGTAGATGGAAAACCGGTGAATCTGGGCTTATGGGATACAGCTGGACAAGAAGATTATGA
CAGATTACGCCCCCTATCCTATCCGCAAACAGATGTGTTCTTAATTTGCTTTTCCCTTGTGAGTCCTGCA
TCATTTGAAAATGTCCGTGCAAAGTGGTATCCTGAGGTGCGGCACCACTGTCCCAACACTCCCATCATCC
TAGTGGGAACTAAACTTGATCTTAGGGATGATAAAGACACGATCGAGAAACTGAAGGAGAAGAAGCTGAC
TCCCATCACCTATCCGCAGGGTCTAGCCATGGCTAAGGAGATTGGTGCCGTAAAATACCTGGAGTGCTCG
GCGCTCACACAGCGAGGCCTCAAGACAGTGTTTGACGAAGCGATCCGAGCAGTCCTCTGCCCGCCTCCCG
TGAAGAAGAGGAAGAGAAAATGCCTGCTGTTGTAGCTCGAGCGGCCGCCAGCACAGTGGTCGACCTGTGG
AATGTGTGTCAGTTAGGGTGTGGAAAGTCCCCAGGCTCCCCAGCAGGCAGAAGTATGCAAAGCATGCATC
TCAATTAGTCAGCAACCAGGTGTGGAAAGTCCCCAGGCTCCCCAGCAGGCAGAAGTATGCAAAGCATGCA
TCTCAATTAGTCAGCAACCATAGTCCCGCCCCTAACTCCGCCCATCCCGCCCCTAACTCCGCCCAGTTCC
GCCCATTCTCCGCCCCATGGCTGACTAATTTTTTTTATTTATGCAGAGGCCGAGGCCGCCTCGGCCTCTG
AGCTATTCCAGAAGTAGTGAGGAGGCTTTTTTGGAGGCCTAGGCTTTTGCAAAAAGCTTACCATGACCGA
GTACAAGCCCACGGTGCGCCTCGCCACCCGCGACGACGTCCCCAGGGCCGTACGCACCCTCGCCGCCGCG
TTCGCCGACTACCCCGCCACGCGCCACACCGTCGATCCGGACCGCCACATCGAGCGGGTCACCGAGCTGC
AAGAACTCTTCCTCACGCGCGTCGGGCTCGACATCGGCAAGGTGTGGGTCGCGGACGACGGCGCCGCGGT
GGCGGTCTGGACCACGCCGGAGAGCGTCGAAGCGGGGGCGGTGTTCGCCGAGATCGGCCCGCGCATGGCC
GAGTTGAGCGGTTCCCGGCTGGCCGCGCAGCAACAGATGGAAGGCCTCCTGGCGCCGCACCGGCCCAAGG
AGCCCGCGTGGTTCCTGGCCACCGTCGGCGTCTCGCCCGACCACCAGGGCAAGGGTCTGGGCAGCGCCGT
CGTGCTCCCCGGAGTGGAGGCGGCCGAGCGCGCCGGGGTGCCCGCCTTCCTGGAGACCTCCGCGCCCCGC
AACCTCCCCTTCTACGAGCGGCTCGGCTTCACCGTCACCGCCGACGTCGAGGTGCCCGAAGGACCGCGCA
CCTGGTGCATGACCCGCAAGCCCGGTGCCTGACGCCCGCCCCACGACCCGCAGCGCCCGACCGAAAGGAG
CGCACGACCCCATGCATCGTCGACGATAAAATAAAAGATTTTATTTAGTCTCCAGAAAAAGGGGGGAATG
AAAGACCCCACCTGTAGGTTTGGCAAGCTAGCTTAAGTAACGCCATTTTGCAAGGCATGGAAAAATACAT
AACTGAGAATAGAGAAGTTCAGATCAAGGTCAGGAACAGATGGAACAGCTGAATATGGGCCAAACAGGAT
ATCTGTGGTAAGCAGTTCCTGCCCCGGCTCAGGGCCAAGAACAGATGGAACAGCTGAATATGGGCCAAAC
AGGATATCTGTGGTAAGCAGTTCCTGCCCCGGCTCAGGGCCAAGAACAGATGGTCCCCAGATGCGGTCCA
GCCCTCAGCAGTTTCTAGAGAACCATCAGATGTTTCCAGGGTGCCCCAAGGACCTGAAATGACCCTGTGC
CTTATTTGAACTAACCAATCAGTTCGCTTCTCGCTTCTGTTCGCGCGCTTCTGCTCCCCGAGCTCAATAA
AAGAGCCCACAACCCCTCACTCGGGGCGCCAGTCCTCCGATTGACTGAGTCGCCCGGGTACCCGTGTATC
CAATAAACCCTCTTGCAGTTGCATCCGACTTGTGGTCTCGCTGTTCCTTGGGAGGGTCTCCTCTGAGTGA
TTGACTACCCGTCAGCGGGGGTCTTTCACATGCAGCATGTATCAATCGGCCAACGCGCGGGGAGAGGCGG
TTTGCGTATTGGGCGCTCTTCCGCTTCCTCGCTCACTGACTCGCTGCGCTCGGTCGTTCGGCTGCGGCGA
GCGGTATCAGCTCACTCAAAGGCGGTAATACGGTTATCCACAGAATCAGGGGATAACGCAGGAAAGAACA
TGTGAGCAAAAGGCCAGCAAAAGGCCAGGAACCGTAAAAAGGCCGCGTTGCTGGCGTTTTTCCATAGGCT
CCGCCCCCCTGACGAGCATCACAAAAATCGACGCTCAAGTCAGAGGTGGCGAAACCCGACAGGACTATAA
AGATACCAGGCGTTTCCCCCTGGAAGCTCCCTCGTGCGCTCTCCTGTTCCGACCCTGCCGCTTACCGGAT
ACCTGTCCGCCTTTCTCCCTTCGGGAAGCGTGGCGCTTTCTCATAGCTCACGCTGTAGGTATCTCAGTTC
GGTGTAGGTCGTTCGCTCCAAGCTGGGCTGTGTGCACGAACCCCCCGTTCAGCCCGACCGCTGCGCCTTA
TCCGGTAACTATCGTCTTGAGTCCAACCCGGTAAGACACGACTTATCGCCACTGGCAGCAGCCACTGGTA
ACAGGATTAGCAGAGCGAGGTATGTAGGCGGTGCTACAGAGTTCTTGAAGTGGTGGCCTAACTACGGCTA
CACTAGAAGAACAGTATTTGGTATCTGCGCTCTGCTGAAGCCAGTTACCTTCGGAAAAAGAGTTGGTAGC
TCTTGATCCGGCAAACAAACCACCGCTGGTAGCGGTGGTTTTTTTGTTTGCAAGCAGCAGATTACGCGCA
GAAAAAAAGGATCTCAAGAAGATCCTTTGATCTTTTCTACGGGGTCTGACGCTCAGTGGAACGAAAACTC
ACGTTAAGGGATTTTGGTCATGAGATTATCAAAAAGGATCTTCACCTAGATCCTTTTGCGGCCGGCCGCA
AATCAATCTAAAGTATATATGAGTAAACTTGGTCTGACAGTTACCAATGCTTAATCAGTGAGGCACCTAT
CTCAGCGATCTGTCTATTTCGTTCATCCATAGTTGCCTGACTCCCCGTCGTGTAGATAACTACGATACGG
GAGGGCTTACCATCTGGCCCCAGTGCTGCAATGATACCGCGAGACCCACGCTCACCGGCTCCAGATTTAT
CAGCAATAAACCAGCCAGCCGGAAGGGCCGAGCGCAGAAGTGGTCCTGCAACTTTATCCGCCTCCATCCA
GTCTATTAATTGTTGCCGGGAAGCTAGAGTAAGTAGTTCGCCAGTTAATAGTTTGCGCAACGTTGTTGCC
ATTGCTACAGGCATCGTGGTGTCACGCTCGTCGTTTGGTATGGCTTCATTCAGCTCCGGTTCCCAACGAT
CAAGGCGAGTTACATGATCCCCCATGTTGTGCAAAAAAGCGGTTAGCTCCTTCGGTCCTCCGATCGTTGT
CAGAAGTAAGTTGGCCGCAGTGTTATCACTCATGGTTATGGCAGCACTGCATAATTCTCTTACTGTCATG
CCATCCGTAAGATGCTTTTCTGTGACTGGTGAGTACTCAACCAAGTCATTCTGAGAATAGTGTATGCGGC
GACCGAGTTGCTCTTGCCCGGCGTCAATACGGGATAATACCGCGCCACATAGCAGAACTTTAAAAGTGCT
CATCATTGGAAAACGTTCTTCGGGGCGAAAACTCTCAAGGATCTTACCGCTGTTGAGATCCAGTTCGATG
TAACCCACTCGTGCACCCAACTGATCTTCAGCATCTTTTACTTTCACCAGCGTTTCTGGGTGAGCAAAAA
CAGGAAGGCAAAATGCCGCAAAAAAGGGAATAAGGGCGACACGGAAATGTTGAATACTCATACTCTTCCT
TTTTCAATATTATTGAAGCATTTATCAGGGTTATTGTCTCATGAGCGGATACATATTTGAATGTATTTAG
AAAAATAAACAAATAGGGGTTCCGCGCACATTTC
Features (pLannotate 1.2.2; 15 found; start..end, strand, type, name):
     22..615     +  LTR            LTR: long terminal repeat from Moloney murine leukemia virus
    678..877     +  misc_feature   MMLV Ψ: packaging signal of Moloney murine leukemia virus (MMLV)
    929..1017    +  misc_feature   MESV Ψ (fragment): packaging signal of murine embryonic stem cell virus
   1094..1510    +  CDS            gag (truncated): truncated Moloney murine leukemia virus (MMLV) gag gene lacking the start codon
   1520..1894    +  misc_feature   pol region: Moloney murine leukemia virus (MMLV) pol region containing the splice acceptor site
   1954..2670    +  CDS            EGFP: EGFP is a basic (constitutively fluorescent) green fluorescent protein published in 1996, derived from Aequorea victoria. It is reported to be a rapidly-maturing weak dimer with moderate acid sensitivity.
   2677..3254    +  CDS            Rac1 (fragment): human Rac family small GTPase 1
   3294..3623    +  promoter       SV40 promoter: SV40 enhancer and early promoter
   3633..4232    +  CDS            PuroR: puromycin N-acetyltransferase; pac from Streptomyces alboniger; confers resistance to puromycin
   4337..4458    +  LTR            3' LTR (ΔU3) (fragment): self-inactivating 3' long terminal repeat (LTR) from Moloney murine leukemia virus
   4459..4928    +  LTR            LTR: long terminal repeat from Moloney murine leukemia virus
   4944..4986    -  CDS            lacI (fragment): lac repressor; lacI; The lac repressor binds to the lac operator to inhibit transcription in E. coli. This inhibition can be relieved by adding lactose or isopropyl-β-D-thiogalactopyranoside (IPTG).
   5169..5757    -  rep_origin     ori: high-copy-number ColE1/pMB1/pBR322/pUC origin of replication
   5921..6781    -  CDS            AmpR: β-lactamase; bla; confers resistance to ampicillin, carbenicillin, and related antibiotics
   6782..6886    -  promoter       AmpR promoter: bla
