[The description below was written by a language model from this plasmid's Addgene catalogue record and pLannotate feature annotations shown in this document.]
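Description:
pMX GFP Rac G12V is a Moloney murine leukemia virus-based retroviral expression vector built on the pMX backbone, designed to deliver an EGFP-tagged, mutant form of human Rac1 into mammalian cells. In bacteria it is maintained through a high-copy ColE1/pUC-type origin and selected with ampicillin via the β-lactamase gene and its native promoter.

The proviral cassette is flanked by MMLV long terminal repeats. Downstream of the 5′ LTR lie the packaging signal (annotated as MMLV Ψ with an adjacent MESV Ψ fragment), a truncated gag segment lacking its start codon, and a pol region carrying the splice acceptor. Together these elements allow the genomic RNA to be packaged efficiently when gag, pol and env are supplied in trans by a packaging cell line, and they support expression of the downstream insert. No separate internal promoter is annotated upstream of the fusion, so it is presumably transcribed from the 5′ LTR. The insert is EGFP fused to the N terminus of Rac1 carrying the G12V substitution, a change generally known to impair GTP hydrolysis and lock the GTPase in an active, GTP-bound state. An SV40 enhancer/early promoter then drives puromycin N-acetyltransferase, allowing selection of transduced cells. The 3′ end is annotated partly as a ΔU3 LTR fragment and partly as a standard MMLV LTR, so the record does not clearly indicate a self-inactivating design.

The construct allows stable expression and fluorescent tracking of activated Rac1. The associated publication concerns Vav exchange factors and Rho GTPases in Fcγ receptor- and complement-mediated phagocytosis.
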