Addgene plasmid #14567: pMX GFP Rac G12V
Depositing lab: Joan Brugge. Depositing organization: Harvard Medical School. Publication: Requirements for Vav guanine nucleotide exchange factors and Rho GTPases in FcgammaR- and complement-mediated phagocytosis. Hall AB, Gakidis MA, Glogauer M, Wilsbacher JL, Gao S, Swat W, Brugge JS. Immunity. 2006 Mar . 24(3):305-16. 10.1016/j.immuni.2006.02.005 PubMed 16546099.
Backbone
  Vector backbone: pMX
  Vector type: Mammalian Expression, Retroviral
Growth in bacteria
  Bacterial resistance: Ampicillin, 100 μg/mL
  Growth temperature: 37°C
  Growth strain: DH5alpha
  Copy number: Unknown
Gene/Insert
  Gene/Insert name: Rac1 G12V (alt name: Rac1)
  Species: H. sapiens (human)
  Mutation: G12V
  Entrez Gene: RAC1 (a.k.a. MIG5, MRD48, Rac-1, TC-25, p21-Rac1)
  Tag / fusion protein: EGFP (N terminal on insert)
  Cloning method: Restriction Enzyme
  Sequencing primers: 5′ EGFP-C
Terms and licenses: Academic/Nonprofit Terms; Industry Terms: Not Available to Industry
How to cite: pMX GFP Rac G12V was a gift from Joan Brugge (Addgene plasmid # 14567 ; http://n2t.net/addgene:14567 ; RRID:Addgene_14567)
