>Addgene plasmid #14567 | pMX GFP Rac G12V | addgene partial sequence | sequence record 21368 | EGFP-C 5'-CATGGTCCTGCTGGAGTTCGTG-3'
AGCTGTACAAGGAATTCATGCAGGCCATCAAGTGTGTGGTGGTGGGAGACGTAGCTGTAGGTAAAACTTG
CCTACTGATCAGTTACACAACCAATGCATTTCCTGGAGAATATATCCCTACTGTCTTTGACAATTATTCT
GCCAATGTTATGGTAGATGGAAAACCGGTGAATCTGGGCTTATGGGATACAGCTGGACAAGAAGATTATG
ACAGATTACGCCCCCTATCCTATCCGCAAACAGATGTGTTCTTAATTTGCTTTTCCCTTGTGAGTCCTGC
ATCATTTGAAAATGTCCGTGCAAAGTGGTATCCTGAGGTGCGGCACCACTGTCCCAACACTCCCATCATC
CTAGTGGGAACTAAACTTGATCTTAGGGATGATAAAGACACGATCGAGAAACTGAAGGAGAAGAAGCTGA
CTCCCATCACCTATCCGCAGGGTCTAGCCATGGCTAAGGAGATTGGTGCCGTAAAATACCTGGAGTGCTC
GGCGCTCACACAGCGAGGCCTCAAGACAGTGTTTGACGAAGCGATCCGAGCAGTCCTCTGCCCGCCTCCC
GTGAAGAAGAGGAAGAGAAAATGCCTGCTGTTGTAGCTCGAGCGGCCGCCAGCACAGTGGTCGACCTGTG
GAATGTGTGTCAGTTAGGGTGTGGAAAGTCCCCAGGCTCCCCAGCAGGCAGAAGTATGCAAAGCATGCAT
CTCAATT
